>Addgene plasmid #114369 | pAAV-EF1α-FRT-FLEX-GtACR2-EYFP | depositor full sequence | sequence record 215860 | pAAV-EF1α-FRT-FLEX-GtACR2-EYFP sequence 7202 bps
CCTGCAGGCAGCTGCGCGCTCGCTCGCTCACTGAGGCCGCCCGGGCAAAGCCCGGGCGTCGGGCGACCTT
TGGTCGCCCGGCCTCAGTGAGCGAGCGAGCGCGCAGAGAGGGAGTGGCCAACTCCATCACTAGGGGTTCC
TGCGGCCGCACGCGTAAGCTTTGCAAAGATGGATAAAGTTTTAAACAGAGAGGAATCTTTGCAGCTAATG
GACCTTCTAGGTCTTGAAAGGAGTGGGAATTGGCTCCGGTGCCCGTCAGTGGGCAGAGCGCACATCGCCC
ACAGTCCCCGAGAAGTTGGGGGGAGGGGTCGGCAATTGAACCGGTGCCTAGAGAAGGTGGCGCGGGGTAA
ACTGGGAAAGTGATGTCGTGTACTGGCTCCGCCTTTTTCCCGAGGGTGGGGGAGAACCGTATATAAGTGC
AGTAGTCGCCGTGAACGTTCTTTTTCGCAACGGGTTTGCCGCCAGAACACAGGTAAGTGCCGTGTGTGGT
TCCCGCGGGCCTGGCCTCTTTACGGGTTATGGCCCTTGCGTGCCTTGAATTACTTCCACTGGCTGCAGTA
CGTGATTCTTGATCCCGAGCTTCGGGTTGGAAGTGGGTGGGAGAGTTCGAGGCCTTGCGCTTAAGGAGCC
CCTTCGCCTCGTGCTTGAGTTGAGGCCTGGCCTGGGCGCTGGGGCCGCCGCGTGCGAATCTGGTGGCACC
TTCGCGCCTGTCTCGCTGCTTTCGATAAGTCTCTAGCCATTTAAAATTTTTGATGACCTGCTGCGACGCT
TTTTTTCTGGCAAGATAGTCTTGTAAATGCGGGCCAAGATCTGCACACTGGTATTTCGGTTTTTGGGGCC
GCGGGCGGCGACGGGGCCCGTGCGTCCCAGCGCACATGTTCGGCGAGGCGGGGCCTGCGAGCGCGGCCAC
CGAGAATCGGACGGGGGTAGTCTCAAGCTGGCCGGCCTGCTCTGGTGCCTGGCCTCGCGCCGCCGTGTAT
CGCCCCGCCCTGGGCGGCAAGGCTGGCCCGGTCGGCACCAGTTGCGTGAGCGGAAAGATGGCCGCTTCCC
GGCCCTGCTGCAGGGAGCTCAAAATGGAGGACGCGGCGCTCGGGAGAGCGGGCGGGTGAGTCACCCACAC
AAAGGAAAAGGGCCTTTCCGTCCTCAGCCGTCGCTTCATGTGACTCCACGGAGTACCGGGCGCCGTCCAG
GCACCTCGATTAGTTCTCGAGCTTTTGGAGTACGTCGTCTTTAGGTTGGGGGGAGGGGTTTTATGCGATG
GAGTTTCCCCACACTGAGTGGGTGGAGACTGAAGTTAGGCCAGCTTGGCACTTGATGTAATTCTCCTTGG
AATTTGCCCTTTTTGAGTTTGGATCTTGGTTCATTCTCAAGCCTCAGACAGTGGTTCAAAGTTTTTTTCT
TCCATTTCAGGTGTCGTGAGGTACCGAAGTTCCTATTCTATCAGAAGTATAGGAACTTCGCAGAATGGTA
GCTGGATTGTAGCTGCTATTAGCAATATGAAACCTCTTAGAAGTTCCTATTCTCTAGAAAGTATAGGAAC
TTCGAATTCTTACTTGTACAGCTCGTCCATGCCGAGAGTGATCCCGGCGGCGGTCACGAACTCCAGCAGG
ACCATGTGATCGCGCTTCTCGTTGGGGTCTTTGCTCAGGGCGGACTGGTAGCTCAGGTAGTGGTTGTCGG
GCAGCAGCACGGGGCCGTCGCCGATGGGGGTGTTCTGCTGGTAGTGGTCGGCGAGCTGCACGCTGCCGTC
CTCGATGTTGTGGCGGATCTTGAAGTTCACCTTGATGCCGTTCTTCTGCTTGTCGGCCATGATATAGACG
TTGTGGCTGTTGTAGTTGTACTCCAGCTTGTGCCCCAGGATGTTGCCGTCCTCCTTGAAGTCGATGCCCT
TCAGCTCGATGCGGTTCACCAGGGTGTCGCCCTCGAACTTCACCTCGGCGCGGGTCTTGTAGTTGCCGTC
GTCCTTGAAGAAGATGGTGCGCTCCTGGACGTAGCCTTCGGGCATGGCGGACTTGAAGAAGTCGTGCTGC
TTCATGTGGTCGGGGTAGCGGGCGAAGCACTGCAGGCCGTAGCCGAAGGTGGTCACGAGGGTGGGCCAGG
GCACGGGCAGCTTGCCGGTGGTGCAGATGAACTTCAGGGTCAGCTTGCCGTAGGTGGCATCGCCCTCGCC
CTCGCCGGACACGCTGAACTTGTGGCCGTTTACGTCGCCGTCCAGCTCGACCAGGATGGGCACCACCCCG
GTGAACAGCTCCTCGCCCTTGCTCACGGCGGCCGCCCTGCCGAACATTCTGATGTTGACCTCGTCGTTGG
GGGGGGCATTCTTCTCGTGGTTCAGTCCGAAGGGGTCGTCGGCCTCAGGCTTCTCCTGGCCAGGGAGGCA
AGCCGGGTCCCACTTTCCCTCGAGCACTCCCCAGGCGGTGGACCACAGGATCACGCCGTAGGTGTTCTTG
CACAGGCCGTCGGCGAGCAGATACAGGATGGCGCTCACGTTCTCGTGGATCACGCACACGCCGGTGGGGG
AAATCAGCCACACGATGGGGAACATGGTCCAGGCGATGAAGAAGATCAGCCTCAGCATCTTGATCCTCAC
CACCACCTTCTGGGCCAGAGGGGTGCCCACGGACTCGAAGCCGTACAGTCCCACCTGGAAGATGGTGAAC
ACCACGCTGTATTCGAAGACCAGGCAGGTAGCGCCGAAGAAGAAGAACAGCCACTTCATGTACTCGGCGG
GGGAGATGGTAGCGGTAATGCCCATCACCACCCTGATAATGCTGGCGGCCTGGGCGATGGGGTTCAGAGG
GATGCTCTTGTACTTCACCAGAGCCATGTTGGAGATCTGGCCCAGCATAATGGGGCATGTGCACAGCCAG
CTGGCCATCCTGGACCAGGGAAAGAACCTGCCGTCCCTCATCTGCAGTGTGCCATTGCCGGTGCTGGCCA
GGGCGTATGTGATGGACTCCACGAAGGGCAGGTACACGCTCTCCCAGGGCACCTTGGGGGCCCTGCTGAT
CATGAAGATGGTCTGGCATCCGCTCACCACGGCCCACACCAGCTGCAGCAGGCTCACGAAGGTGCTGTCG
ATCCTGCTCATGTTGTAGCACTCTGTGTGGGTGCTGGCCCACTCGCCGTACACGACCTGGGAGGCCATGG
ATCCCGGCTAGCTACGTAGGCGCGCCTTAATTAAGAAGTTCCTATACTTCTGATAGAATAGGAACTTCTT
GCCTTAACCCAGAAATTATCACTGTTATTCTTTAGAATGGTGCAAAGAGAAGTTCCTATACTTTCTAGAG
AATAGGAACTTCCAGAATTCGATATCAAGCTTATCGATAATCAACCTCTGGATTACAAAATTTGTGAAAG
ATTGACTGGTATTCTTAACTATGTTGCTCCTTTTACGCTATGTGGATACGCTGCTTTAATGCCTTTGTAT
CATGCTATTGCTTCCCGTATGGCTTTCATTTTCTCCTCCTTGTATAAATCCTGGTTGCTGTCTCTTTATG
AGGAGTTGTGGCCCGTTGTCAGGCAACGTGGCGTGGTGTGCACTGTGTTTGCTGACGCAACCCCCACTGG
TTGGGGCATTGCCACCACCTGTCAGCTCCTTTCCGGGACTTTCGCTTTCCCCCTCCCTATTGCCACGGCG
GAACTCATCGCCGCCTGCCTTGCCCGCTGCTGGACAGGGGCTCGGCTGTTGGGCACTGACAATTCCGTGG
TGTTGTCGGGGAAATCATCGTCCTTTCCTTGGCTGCTCGCCTATGTTGCCACCTGGATTCTGCGCGGGAC
GTCCTTCTGCTACGTCCCTTCGGCCCTCAATCCAGCGGACCTTCCTTCCCGCGGCCTGCTGCCGGCTCTG
CGGCCTCTTCCGCGTCTTCGCCTTCGCCCTCAGACGAGTCGGATCTCCCTTTGGGCCGCCTCCCCGCATC
GATACCGAGCGCTGCTCGAGAGATCTACGGGTGGCATCCCTGTGACCCCTCCCCAGTGCCTCTCCTGGCC
CTGGAAGTTGCCACTCCAGTGCCCACCAGCCTTGTCCTAATAAAATTAAGTTGCATCATTTTGTCTGACT
AGGTGTCCTTCTATAATATTATGGGGTGGAGGGGGGTGGTATGGAGCAAGGGGCAAGTTGGGAAGACAAC
CTGTAGGGCCTGCGGGGTCTATTGGGAACCAAGCTGGAGTGCAGTGGCACAATCTTGGCTCACTGCAATC
TCCGCCTCCTGGGTTCAAGCGATTCTCCTGCCTCAGCCTCCCGAGTTGTTGGGATTCCAGGCATGCATGA
CCAGGCTCAGCTAATTTTTGTTTTTTTGGTAGAGACGGGGTTTCACCATATTGGCCAGGCTGGTCTCCAA
CTCCTAATCTCAGGTGATCTACCCACCTTGGCCTCCCAAATTGCTGGGATTACAGGCGTGAACCACTGCT
CCCTTCCCTGTCCTTCTGATTTTGTAGGTAACCACGTGCGGACCGAGCGGCCGCAGGAACCCCTAGTGAT
GGAGTTGGCCACTCCCTCTCTGCGCGCTCGCTCGCTCACTGAGGCCGGGCGACCAAAGGTCGCCCGACGC
CCGGGCTTTGCCCGGGCGGCCTCAGTGAGCGAGCGAGCGCGCAGCTGCCTGCAGGGGCGCCTGATGCGGT
ATTTTCTCCTTACGCATCTGTGCGGTATTTCACACCGCATA
[142 nt withheld, positions 4662-4803]
C
[141 nt withheld, positions 4805-4945]
CCTTTGACGTTGGAGTCCACGTTCTTT
[37 nt withheld, positions 4973-5009]
ACCCTATCTCGGGCTATTCTTTTGATTTATAAGGGATTTTGCCGATTTCGGCCTATTGGTTAAAAAATGA
GCTGATTTAACAAAAATTTAACGCGAATTTTAACAAAATATTAACGTTTACAATTTTATGGTGCACTCTC
AGTACAATCTGCTCTGATGCCGCATAGTTAAGCCAGCCCCGACACCCGCCAACACCCGCTGACGCGCCCT
GACGGGCTTGTCTGCTCCCGGCATCCGCTTACAGACAAGCTGTGACCGTCTCCGGGAGCTGCATGTGTCA
GAGGTTTTCACCGTCATCACCGAAACGCGCGAGACGAAAGGGCCTCGTGATACGCCTATTTTTATAGGTT
AATGTCATGATAATAATGGTTTCTTAGACGTCAGGTGGCACTTTTCGGGGAAATGTGCGCGGAACCCCTA
TTTGTTTATTTTTCTAAATACATTCAAATATGTATCCGCTCATGAGACAATAACCCTGATAAATGCTTCA
ATAATATTGAAAAAGGAAGAGTATGAGTATTCAACATTTCCGTGTCGCCCTTATTCCCTTTTTTGCGGCA
TTTTGCCTTCCTGTTTTTGCTCACCCAGAAACGCTGGTGAAAGTAAAAGATGCTGAAGATCAGTTGGGTG
CACGAGTGGGTTACATCGAACTGGATCTCAACAGCGGTAAGATCCTTGAGAGTTTTCGCCCCGAAGAACG
TTTTCCAATGATGAGCACTTTTAAAGTTCTGCTATGTGGCGCGGTATTATCCCGTATTGACGCCGGGCAA
GAGCAACTCGGTCGCCGCATACACTATTCTCAGAATGACTTGGTTGAGTACTCACCAGTCACAGAAAAGC
ATCTTACGGATGGCATGACAGTAAGAGAATTATGCAGTGCTGCCATAACCATGAGTGATAACACTGCGGC
CAACTTACTTCTGACAACGATCGGAGGACCGAAGGAGCTAACCGCTTTTTTGCACAACATGGGGGATCAT
GTAACTCGCCTTGATCGTTGGGAACCGGAGCTGAATGAAGCCATACCAAACGACGAGCGTGACACCACGA
TGCCTGTAGCAATGGCAACAACGTTGCGCAAACTATTAACTGGCGAACTACTTACTCTAGCTTCCCGGCA
ACAATTAATAGACTGGATGGAGGCGGATAAAGTTGCAGGACCACTTCTGCGCTCGGCCCTTCCGGCTGGC
TGGTTTATTGCTGATAAATCTGGAGCCGGTGAGCGTGGGTCTCGCGGTATCATTGCAGCACTGGGGCCAG
ATGGTAAGCCCTCCCGTATCGTAGTTATCTACACGACGGGGAGTCAGGCAACTATGGATGAACGAAATAG
ACAGATCGCTGAGATAGGTGCCTCACTGATTAAGCATTGGTAACTGTCAGACCAAGTTTACTCATATATA
CTTTAGATTGATTTAAAACTTCATTTTTAATTTAAAAGGATCTAGGTGAAGATCCTTTTTGATAATCTCA
TGACCAAAATCCCTTAACGTGAGTTTTCGTTCCACTGAGCGTCAGACCCCGTAGAAAAGATCAAAGGATC
TTCTTGAGATCCTTTTTTTCTGCGCGTAATCTGCTGCTTGCAAACAAAAAAACCACCGCTACCAGCGGTG
GTTTGTTTGCCGGATCAAGAGCTACCAACTCTTTTTCCGAAGGTAACTGGCTTCAGCAGAGCGCAGATAC
CAAATACTGTCCTTCTAGTGTAGCCGTAGTTAGGCCACCACTTCAAGAACTCTGTAGCACCGCCTACATA
CCTCGCTCTGCTAATCCTGTTACCAGTGGCTGCTGCCAGTGGCGATAAGTCGTGTCTTACCGGGTTGGAC
TCAAGACGATAGTTACCGGATAAGGCGCAGCGGTCGGGCTGAACGGGGGGTTCGTGCACACAGCCCAGCT
TGGAGCGAACGACCTACACCGAACTGAGATACCTACAGCGTGAGCTATGAGAAAGCGCCACGCTTCCCGA
AGGGAGAAAGGCGGACAGGTATCCGGTAAGCGGCAGGGTCGGAACAGGAGAGCGCACGAGGGAGCTTCCA
GGGGGAAACGCCTGGTATCTTTATAGTCCTGTCGGGTTTCGCCACCTCTGACTTGAGCGTCGATTTTTGT
GATGCTCGTCAGGGGGGCGGAGCCTATGGAAAAACGCCAGCAACGCGGCCTTTTTACGGTTCCTGGCCTT
TTGCTGGCCTTTTGCTCACATGT
Features (pLannotate 1.2.2; 21 found; start..end, strand, type, name):
      1..141     -  repeat_region  AAV2 ITR: inverted terminal repeat of adeno-associated virus serotype 2 inverted
    169..235     +  CDS            small t antigen (fragment): SV40 (simian virus 40) small t antigen
    261..472     +  promoter       EF-1α core promoter: core promoter for human elongation factor EF-1α
    473..581     +  intron         EF-1α intron A (fragment): intron upstream of the start codon of human EF-1α
   1207..1410    +  intron         EF-1α intron A: truncated intron upstream of the start codon of human EF-1α
   1460..1509    -  intron         β-globin intron (fragment): internally truncated intron from human β-globin
   1510..1543    +  protein_bind   FRT (minimal): supports FLP-mediated excision but not integration (Turan and Bode, 2011) FLP recombinase from the Saccharomyces cerevisiae 2μ plasmid
   1550..2266    -  CDS            EYFP: enhanced YFP mammalian codon-optimized
   3219..3269    -  intron         β-globin intron (fragment): internally truncated intron from human β-globin
   3269..3302    -  protein_bind   FRT (minimal): supports FLP-mediated excision but not integration (Turan and Bode, 2011) FLP recombinase from the Saccharomyces cerevisiae 2μ plasmid
   3305..3329    +  misc_feature   MCS (fragment): pBluescript multiple cloning site
   3329..3917    +  misc_feature   WPRE: woodchuck hepatitis virus posttranscriptional regulatory element
   3949..4425    +  polyA_signal   hGH poly(A) signal: human growth hormone polyadenylation signal
   4465..4605    +  repeat_region  AAV2 ITR: inverted terminal repeat of adeno-associated virus serotype 2 inverted
   4610..4661    -  misc_feature   bom (fragment): basis of mobility region from pBR322
   4680..5060    +  rep_origin     M13 ori (sequence partly withheld): M13 bacteriophage origin of replication; arrow indicates direction of (+) strand synthesis
   5136..5185    -  misc_feature   bom (fragment): basis of mobility region from pBR322
   5287..5322    -  CDS            rop (fragment): Rop protein, which maintains plasmids at low copy number; rop
   5417..5521    +  promoter       AmpR promoter: bla
   5522..6382    +  CDS            AmpR: β-lactamase; bla; confers resistance to ampicillin, carbenicillin, and related antibiotics
   6553..7141    +  rep_origin     ori: high-copy-number ColE1/pMB1/pBR322/pUC origin of replication
