>Addgene plasmid #114369 | pAAV-EF1α-FRT-FLEX-GtACR2-EYFP | addgene full sequence | sequence record 220103 | Addgene NGS Result
AGTGGGAATTGGCTCCGGTGCCCGTCAGTGGGCAGAGCGCACATCGCCCACAGTCCCCGAGAAGTTGGGG
GGAGGGGTCGGCAATTGAACCGGTGCCTAGAGAAGGTGGCGCGGGGTAAACTGGGAAAGTGATGTCGTGT
ACTGGCTCCGCCTTTTTCCCGAGGGTGGGGGAGAACCGTATATAAGTGCAGTAGTCGCCGTGAACGTTCT
TTTTCGCAACGGGTTTGCCGCCAGAACACAGGTAAGTGCCGTGTGTGGTTCCCGCGGGCCTGGCCTCTTT
ACGGGTTATGGCCCTTGCGTGCCTTGAATTACTTCCACCTGGCTGCAGTACGTGATTCTTGATCCCGAGC
TTCGGGTTGGAAGTGGGTGGGAGAGTTCGAGGCCTTGCGCTTAAGGAGCCCCTTCGCCTCGTGCTTGAGT
TGAGGCCTGGCCTGGGCGCTGGGGCCGCCGCGTGCGAATCTGGTGGCACCTTCGCGCCTGTCTCGCTGCT
TTCGATAAGTCTCTAGCCATTTAAAATTTTTGATGACCTGCTGCGACGCTTTTTTTCTGGCAAGATAGTC
TTGTAAATGCGGGCCAAGATCTGCACACTGGTATTTCGGTTTTTGGGGCCGCGGGCGGCGACGGGGCCCG
TGCGTCCCAGCGCACATGTTCGGCGAGGCGGGGCCTGCGAGCGCGGCCACCGAGAATCGGACGGGGGTAG
TCTCAAGCTGGCCGGCCTGCTCTGGTGCCTGGCCTCGCGCCGCCGTGTATCGCCCCGCCCTGGGCGGCAA
GGCTGGCCCGGTCGGCACCAGTTGCGTGAGCGGAAAGATGGCCGCTTCCCGGCCCTGCTGCAGGGAGCTC
AAAATGGAGGACGCGGCGCTCGGGAGAGCGGGCGGGTGAGTCACCCACACAAAGGAAAAGGGCCTTTCCG
TCCTCAGCCGTCGCTTCATGTGACTCCACGGAGTACCGGGCGCCGTCCAGGCACCTCGATTAGTTCTCGA
GCTTTTGGAGTACGTCGTCTTTAGGTTGGGGGGAGGGGTTTTATGCGATGGAGTTTCCCCACACTGAGTG
GGTGGAGACTGAAGTTAGGCCAGCTTGGCACTTGATGTAATTCTCCTTGGAATTTGCCCTTTTTGAGTTT
GGATCTTGGTTCATTCTCAAGCCTCAGACAGTGGTTCAAAGTTTTTTTCTTCCATTTCAGGTGTCGTGAG
GTACCGAAGTTCCTATTCTATCAGAAGTATAGGAACTTCGCAGAATGGTAGCTGGATTGTAGCTGCTATT
AGCAATATGAAACCTCTTAGAAGTTCCTATTCTCTAGAAAGTATAGGAACTTCGAATTCTTACTTGTACA
GCTCGTCCATGCCGAGAGTGATCCCGGCGGCGGTCACGAACTCCAGCAGGACCATGTGATCGCGCTTCTC
GTTGGGGTCTTTGCTCAGGGCGGACTGGTAGCTCAGGTAGTGGTTGTCGGGCAGCAGCACGGGGCCGTCG
CCGATGGGGGTGTTCTGCTGGTAGTGGTCGGCGAGCTGCACGCTGCCGTCCTCGATGTTGTGGCGGATCT
TGAAGTTCACCTTGATGCCGTTCTTCTGCTTGTCGGCCATGATATAGACGTTGTGGCTGTTGTAGTTGTA
CTCCAGCTTGTGCCCCAGGATGTTGCCGTCCTCCTTGAAGTCGATGCCCTTCAGCTCGATGCGGTTCACC
AGGGTGTCGCCCTCGAACTTCACCTCGGCGCGGGTCTTGTAGTTGCCGTCGTCCTTGAAGAAGATGGTGC
GCTCCTGGACGTAGCCTTCGGGCATGGCGGACTTGAAGAAGTCGTGCTGCTTCATGTGGTCGGGGTAGCG
GGCGAAGCACTGCAGGCCGTAGCCGAAGGTGGTCACGAGGGTGGGCCAGGGCACGGGCAGCTTGCCGGTG
GTGCAGATGAACTTCAGGGTCAGCTTGCCGTAGGTGGCATCGCCCTCGCCCTCGCCGGACACGCTGAACT
TGTGGCCGTTTACGTCGCCGTCCAGCTCGACCAGGATGGGCACCACCCCGGTGAACAGCTCCTCGCCCTT
GCTCACGGCGGCCGCCCTGCCGAACATTCTGATGTTGACCTCGTCGTTGGGGGGGGCATTCTTCTCGTGG
TTCAGTCCGAAGGGGTCGTCGGCCTCAGGCTTCTCCTGGCCAGGGAGGCAAGCCGGGTCCCACTTTCCCT
CGAGCACTCCCCAGGCGGTGGACCACAGGATCACGCCGTAGGTGTTCTTGCACAGGCCGTCGGCGAGCAG
ATACAGGATGGCGCTCACGTTCTCGTGGATCACGCACACGCCGGTGGGGGAAATCAGCCACACGATGGGG
AACATGGTCCAGGCGATGAAGAAGATCAGCCTCAGCATCTTGATCCTCACCACCACCTTCTGGGCCAGAG
GGGTGCCCACGGACTCGAAGCCGTACAGTCCCACCTGGAAGATGGTGAACACCACGCTGTATTCGAAGAC
CAGGCAGGTAGCGCCGAAGAAGAAGAACAGCCACTTCATGTACTCGGCGGGGGAGATGGTAGCGGTAATG
CCCATCACCACCCTGATAATGCTGGCGGCCTGGGCGATGGGGTTCAGAGGGATGCTCTTGTACTTCACCA
GAGCCATGTTGGAGATCTGGCCCAGCATAATGGGGCATGTGCACAGCCAGCTGGCCATCCTGGACCAGGG
AAAGAACCTGCCGTCCCTCATCTGCAGTGTGCCATTGCCGGTGCTGGCCAGGGCGTATGTGATGGACTCC
ACGAAGGGCAGGTACACGCTCTCCCAGGGCACCTTGGGGGCCCTGCTGATCATGAAGATGGTCTGGCATC
CGCTCACCACGGCCCACACCAGCTGCAGCAGGCTCACGAAGGTGCTGTCGATCCTGCTCATGTTGTAGCA
CTCTGTGTGGGTGCTGGCCCACTCGCCGTACACGACCTGGGAGGCCATGGATCCCGGCTAGCTACGTAGG
CGCGCCTTAATTAAGAAGTTCCTATACTTCTGATAGAATAGGAACTTCTTGCCTTAACCCAGAAATTATC
ACTGTTATTCTTTAGAATGGTGCAAAGAGAAGTTCCTATACTTTCTAGAGAATAGGAACTTCCAGAATTC
GATATCAAGCTTATCGATAATCAACCTCTGGATTACAAAATTTGTGAAAGATTGACTGGTATTCTTAACT
ATGTTGCTCCTTTTACGCTATGTGGATACGCTGCTTTAATGCCTTTGTATCATGCTATTGCTTCCCGTAT
GGCTTTCATTTTCTCCTCCTTGTATAAATCCTGGTTGCTGTCTCTTTATGAGGAGTTGTGGCCCGTTGTC
AGGCAACGTGGCGTGGTGTGCACTGTGTTTGCTGACGCAACCCCCACTGGTTGGGGCATTGCCACCACCT
GTCAGCTCCTTTCCGGGACTTTCGCTTTCCCCCTCCCTATTGCCACGGCGGAACTCATCGCCGCCTGCCT
TGCCCGCTGCTGGACAGGGGCTCGGCTGTTGGGCACTGACAATTCCGTGGTGTTGTCGGGGAAATCATCG
TCCTTTCCTTGGCTGCTCGCCTATGTTGCCACCTGGATTCTGCGCGGGACGTCCTTCTGCTACGTCCCTT
CGGCCCTCAATCCAGCGGACCTTCCTTCCCGCGGCCTGCTGCCGGCTCTGCGGCCTCTTCCGCGTCTTCG
CCTTCGCCCTCAGACGAGTCGGATCTCCCTTTGGGCCGCCTCCCCGCATCGATACCGAGCGCTGCTCGAG
AGATCTACGGGTGGCATCCCTGTGACCCCTCCCCAGTGCCTCTCCTGGCCCTGGAAGTTGCCACTCCAGT
GCCCACCAGCCTTGTCCTAATAAAATTAAGTTGCATCATTTTGTCTGACTAGGTGTCCTTCTATAATATT
ATGGGGTGGAGGGGGGTGGTATGGAGCAAGGGGCAAGTTGGGAAGACAACCTGTAGGGCCTGCGGGGTCT
ATTGGGAACCAAGCTGGAGTGCAGTGGCACAATCTTGGCTCACTGCAATCTCCGCCTCCTGGGTTCAAGC
GATTCTCCTGCCTCAGCCTCCCGAGTTGTTGGGATTCCAGGCATGCATGACCAGGCTCAGCTAATTTTTG
TTTTTTTGGTAGAGACGGGGTTTCACCATATTGGCCAGGCTGGTCTCCAACTCCTAATCTCAGGTGATCT
ACCCACCTTGGCCTCCCAAATTGCTGGGATTACAGGCGTGAACCACTGCTCCCTTCCCTGTCCTTCTGAT
TTTGTAGGTAACCACGTGCGGACCGAGCGGCCGCAGGAACCCCTAGTGATGGAGTTGGCCACTCCCTCTC
TGCGCGCTCGCTCGCTCACTGAGGCCGGGCGACCAAAGGTCGCCCGACGCCCGGGCTTTGCCCGGGCGGC
CTCAGTGAGCGAGCGAGCGCGCAGCTGCCTGCAGGGGCGCCTGATGCGGTATTTTCTCCTTACGCATCTG
TGCGGTATTTCACACCGCATA
[95 nt withheld, positions 4432-4526]
T
[46 nt withheld, positions 4528-4573]
C
[141 nt withheld, positions 4575-4715]
CCTTTGACGTTGGAGTCCACGTTCTTT
[37 nt withheld, positions 4743-4779]
ACTCTATCTCGGGCTATTCTTTTGATTTATAAGGGATTTTGCCGATTTCGGTCTATTGGTTAAAAAATGA
GCTGATTTAACAAAAATTTAACGCGAATTTTAACAAAATATTAACGTTTACAATTTTATGGTGCACTCTC
AGTACAATCTGCTCTGATGCCGCATAGTTAAGCCAGCCCCGACACCCGCCAACACCCGCTGACGCGCCCT
GACGGGCTTGTCTGCTCCCGGCATCCGCTTACAGACAAGCTGTGACCGTCTCCGGGAGCTGCATGTGTCA
GAGGTTTTCACCGTCATCACCGAAACGCGCGAGACGAAAGGGCCTCGTGATACGCCTATTTTTATAGGTT
AATGTCATGATAATAATGGTTTCTTAGACGTCAGGTGGCACTTTTCGGGGAAATGTGCGCGGAACCCCTA
TTTGTTTATTTTTCTAAATACATTCAAATATGTATCCGCTCATGAGACAATAACCCTGATAAATGCTTCA
ATAATATTGAAAAAGGAAGAGTATGAGTATTCAACATTTCCGTGTCGCCCTTATTCCCTTTTTTGCGGCA
TTTTGCCTTCCTGTTTTTGCTCACCCAGAAACGCTGGTGAAAGTAAAAGATGCTGAAGATCAGTTGGGTG
CACGAGTGGGTTACATCGAACTGGATCTCAACAGCGGTAAGATCCTTGAGAGTTTTCGCCCCGAAGAACG
TTTTCCAATGATGAGCACTTTTAAAGTTCTGCTATGTGGCGCGGTATTATCCCGTATTGACGCCGGGCAA
GAGCAACTCGGTCGCCGCATACACTATTCTCAGAATGACTTGGTTGAGTACTCACCAGTCACAGAAAAGC
ATCTTACGGATGGCATGACAGTAAGAGAATTATGCAGTGCTGCCATAACCATGAGTGATAACACTGCGGC
CAACTTACTTCTGACAACGATCGGAGGACCGAAGGAGCTAACCGCTTTTTTGCACAACATGGGGGATCAT
GTAACTCGCCTTGATCGTTGGGAACCGGAGCTGAATGAAGCCATACCAAACGACGAGCGTGACACCACGA
TGCCTGTAGCAATGGCAACAACGTTGCGCAAACTATTAACTGGCGAACTACTTACTCTAGCTTCCCGGCA
ACAATTAATAGACTGGATGGAGGCGGATAAAGTTGCAGGACCACTTCTGCGCTCGGCCCTTCCGGCTGGC
TGGTTTATTGCTGATAAATCTGGAGCCGGTGAGCGTGGGTCTCGCGGTATCATTGCAGCACTGGGGCCAG
ATGGTAAGCCCTCCCGTATCGTAGTTATCTACACGACGGGGAGTCAGGCAACTATGGATGAACGAAATAG
ACAGATCGCTGAGATAGGTGCCTCACTGATTAAGCATTGGTAACTGTCAGACCAAGTTTACTCATATATA
CTTTAGATTGATTTAAAACTTCATTTTTAATTTAAAAGGATCTAGGTGAAGATCCTTTTTGATAATCTCA
TGACCAAAATCCCTTAACGTGAGTTTTCGTTCCACTGAGCGTCAGACCCCGTAGAAAAGATCAAAGGATC
TTCTTGAGATCCTTTTTTTCTGCGCGTAATCTGCTGCTTGCAAACAAAAAAACCACCGCTACCAGCGGTG
GTTTGTTTGCCGGATCAAGAGCTACCAACTCTTTTTCCGAAGGTAACTGGCTTCAGCAGAGCGCAGATAC
CAAATACTGTTCTTCTAGTGTAGCCGTAGTTAGGCCACCACTTCAAGAACTCTGTAGCACCGCCTACATA
CCTCGCTCTGCTAATCCTGTTACCAGTGGCTGCTGCCAGTGGCGATAAGTCGTGTCTTACCGGGTTGGAC
TCAAGACGATAGTTACCGGATAAGGCGCAGCGGTCGGGCTGAACGGGGGGTTCGTGCACACAGCCCAGCT
TGGAGCGAACGACCTACACCGAACTGAGATACCTACAGCGTGAGCTATGAGAAAGCGCCACGCTTCCCGA
AGGGAGAAAGGCGGACAGGTATCCGGTAAGCGGCAGGGTCGGAACAGGAGAGCGCACGAGGGAGCTTCCA
GGGGGAAACGCCTGGTATCTTTATAGTCCTGTCGGGTTTCGCCACCTCTGACTTGAGCGTCGATTTTTGT
GATGCTCGTCAGGGGGGCGGAGCCTATGGAAAAACGCCAGCAACGCGGCCTTTTTACGGTTCCTGGCCTT
TTGCTGGCCTTTTGCTCACATGTCCTGCAGGCAGCTGCGCGCTCGCTCGCTCACTGAGGCCGCCCGGGCG
TCGGGCGACCTTTGGTCGCCCGGCCTCAGTGAGCGAGCGAGCGCGCAGAGAGGGAGTGGCCAACTCCATC
ACTAGGGGTTCCTGCGGCCGCACGCGTAAGCTTTGCAAAGATGGATAAAGTTTTAAACAGAGAGGAATCT
TTGCAGCTAATGGACCTTCTAGGTCTTGAAAGG
Features (pLannotate 1.2.2; 20 found; start..end, strand, type, name):
     11..1189    +  promoter       EF-1α promoter: strong constitutive promoter for human elongation factor EF-1α
   1230..1279    -  intron         β-globin intron (fragment): internally truncated intron from human β-globin
   1280..1313    +  protein_bind   FRT (minimal): supports FLP-mediated excision but not integration (Turan and Bode, 2011) FLP recombinase from the Saccharomyces cerevisiae 2μ plasmid
   1320..2036    -  CDS            EYFP: enhanced YFP mammalian codon-optimized
   2989..3039    -  intron         β-globin intron (fragment): internally truncated intron from human β-globin
   3039..3072    -  protein_bind   FRT (minimal): supports FLP-mediated excision but not integration (Turan and Bode, 2011) FLP recombinase from the Saccharomyces cerevisiae 2μ plasmid
   3075..3099    +  misc_feature   MCS (fragment): pBluescript multiple cloning site
   3099..3687    +  misc_feature   WPRE: woodchuck hepatitis virus posttranscriptional regulatory element
   3719..4195    +  polyA_signal   hGH poly(A) signal: human growth hormone polyadenylation signal
   4235..4375    +  repeat_region  AAV2 ITR: inverted terminal repeat of adeno-associated virus serotype 2 inverted
   4380..4431    -  misc_feature   bom (fragment): basis of mobility region from pBR322
   4450..4905    +  rep_origin     f1 ori (sequence partly withheld): f1 bacteriophage origin of replication; arrow indicates direction of (+) strand synthesis
   4906..4955    -  misc_feature   bom (fragment): basis of mobility region from pBR322
   5057..5092    -  CDS            rop (fragment): Rop protein, which maintains plasmids at low copy number; rop
   5187..5291    +  promoter       AmpR promoter: bla
   5292..6152    +  CDS            AmpR: β-lactamase; bla; confers resistance to ampicillin, carbenicillin, and related antibiotics
   6323..6911    +  rep_origin     ori: high-copy-number ColE1/pMB1/pBR322/pUC origin of replication
   6984..7011    +  repeat_region  AAV2 ITR (fragment): inverted terminal repeat of adeno-associated virus serotype 2 inverted
   7040..7067    +  repeat_region  AAV2 ITR (fragment): inverted terminal repeat of adeno-associated virus serotype 2 inverted
   7130..4       +  CDS            small t antigen (fragment) (across the origin): SV40 (simian virus 40) small t antigen
