[The description below was written by a language model from this plasmid's Addgene catalogue record and pLannotate feature annotations shown in this document.]
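Description:
pAAV-EF1α-FRT-FLEX-GtACR2-EYFP is an AAV transfer plasmid of about 7.2 kb for Flp recombinase-dependent expression of the light-gated anion channelrhodopsin GtACR2 in mammalian cells. In bacteria it replicates from a high-copy ColE1/pUC-type origin and is selected through the β-lactamase (AmpR) gene. An f1/M13 phage origin is also present in the backbone. The expression cassette lies between AAV2 inverted terminal repeats, which allow it to be packaged into recombinant AAV particles. In the depositor sequence both ITRs are annotated as full length. In the repository's sequencing result (7,192 nt) the upstream ITR appears only as short fragments, which may reflect either the difficulty of sequencing through ITRs or a partial deletion.

The human EF-1α promoter, with its intron, drives the cassette. Downstream, the GtACR2-EYFP fusion (EYFP at the C terminus of the channel) sits in the antisense orientation, as shown by the reverse-strand EYFP annotation. The roughly 950 bp unannotated stretch next to EYFP presumably corresponds to the GtACR2 coding region. The inverted insert is bracketed by oppositely oriented minimal FRT sites. Short adjacent sequences that the annotation software labels as β-globin intron fragments may instead be a second, variant pair of recombination sites typical of a FLEX design, but the record does not confirm this. Flp (Flpo) flips the insert into the sense orientation, so transcription yields the fluorescent channel only in recombinase-expressing cells. A WPRE boosts transcript stability and expression, and the human growth hormone poly(A) signal terminates the message. The construct is suited to intersectional optogenetic silencing of genetically defined neurons, and it was deposited with a study of how the subcellular distribution of light-gated chloride channels influences their effects in axons.
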