Addgene plasmid #114369: pAAV-EF1α-FRT-FLEX-GtACR2-EYFP
Purpose: expresses Flpo recombinase-dependent GtACR2
Depositing lab: Mingshan Xue. Depositing organization: Baylor College of Medicine. Publication: Targeting light-gated chloride channels to neuronal somatodendritic domain reduces their excitatory effect in the axon. Messier JE, Chen H, Cai ZL, Xue M. Elife. 2018 Aug 9;7. pii: 38506. doi: 10.7554/eLife.38506. PubMed 30091701.
Backbone
  Vector backbone: pAAV
  Backbone size w/o insert (bp): 5603
  Total vector size (bp): 7202
  Vector type: Mammalian Expression, AAV
Growth in bacteria
  Bacterial resistance: Ampicillin, 100 μg/mL
  Growth temperature: 37°C
  Growth strain: NEB Stable
  Copy number: Unknown
Gene/Insert
  Gene/Insert name: GtACR2-EYFP (alt name: anion channelrhodopsin 2)
  Insert size (bp): 1599
  Entrez Gene: NEWENTRY
  Promoter: Ef1a
  Tag / fusion protein: EYFP (C terminal on insert)
  Cloning method: Restriction Enzyme; 5′ cloning site BsrGI (not destroyed); 3′ cloning site NheI, BamHI (not destroyed)
  Sequencing primers: 5′ TCAAGCCTCAGACAGTGGTTC (Ef1a-F); 3′ CATAGCGTAAAAGGAGCAACA (WPRE-R)
Resource information
  A portion of this plasmid was derived from a plasmid made by: Backbone vector obtained from pAAV-EF1α-FRT-FLEX-mNaChBac-T2A-tdTomato (Addgene #60658); Insert obtained from pLenti-UbiC-GtACR2-EYFP (Addgene #67877)
Terms and licenses: Academic/Nonprofit Terms; Industry Terms: Not Available to Industry
Depositor comments: Please visit https://www.biorxiv.org/content/early/2018/05/25/331165.1 for bioRxiv preprint.
How to cite: pAAV-EF1α-FRT-FLEX-GtACR2-EYFP was a gift from Mingshan Xue (Addgene plasmid # 114369 ; http://n2t.net/addgene:114369 ; RRID:Addgene_114369)
